Addgene plasmid #21719: pE2-Orange-N1
Depositing lab: Benjamin Glick. Depositing organization: University of Chicago. Publication: Noncytotoxic orange and red/green derivatives of DsRed-Express2 for whole-cell labeling. Strack RL, Bhattacharyya D, Glick BS, Keenan RJ. BMC Biotechnol. 2009 Apr 3;9:32. doi: 10.1186/1472-6750-9-32. PubMed 19344508.
Backbone
  Vector backbone: pDsRed-N1
  Backbone manufacturer: Clontech
  Backbone size w/o insert (bp): 4000
  Vector type: Mammalian Expression
  Selectable markers: Neomycin (select with G418)
Growth in bacteria
  Bacterial resistance: Kanamycin, 50 μg/mL
  Growth temperature: 37°C
  Growth strain: DH5alpha
  Copy number: Unknown
Gene/Insert
  Gene/Insert name: E2-Orange (alt name: DsRed)
  Species: Discosoma
  Insert size (bp): 678
  GenBank ID: FJ498891
  Cloning method: Restriction Enzyme; 5′ cloning site BamHI (not destroyed); 3′ cloning site NotI (not destroyed)
  Sequencing primers: 5′ cggacgcagatctcgagctcaagc
Terms and licenses: Academic/Nonprofit Terms; Industry Terms: Not Available to Industry
How to cite: pE2-Orange-N1 was a gift from Benjamin Glick (Addgene plasmid # 21719 ; http://n2t.net/addgene:21719 ; RRID:Addgene_21719)
