[The description below was written by a language model from this plasmid's Addgene catalogue record and pLannotate feature annotations shown in this document.]
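Description:
pE2-Orange-N1 is a mammalian expression plasmid of about 4.7 kb built on the Clontech pDsRed-N1 backbone, in which the original fluorescent protein has been replaced by E2-Orange, an orange-emitting derivative of the Discosoma red fluorescent protein DsRed-Express2. The 678 bp coding sequence was inserted between BamHI and NotI sites, both of which are retained. It sits downstream of the human cytomegalovirus immediate early enhancer and promoter and is followed by an SV40 polyadenylation signal, giving strong constitutive expression in transfected mammalian cells. A multiple cloning site lies between the CMV promoter and the E2-Orange open reading frame. As the N1 layout implies, a gene of interest can be cloned there in frame to place E2-Orange at the C-terminus of the fusion partner, although the annotation describes the protein as a tetramer, which can limit its suitability as a fusion tag.

The plasmid is propagated in E. coli through a high-copy ColE1/pUC-type origin, and an f1 origin allows single-stranded DNA production. A single Tn5 aminoglycoside phosphotransferase gene (NeoR/KanR) serves as the marker in both hosts. A bacterial bla-type promoter drives it for kanamycin selection in bacteria, and an adjacent SV40 enhancer/early promoter with an HSV TK polyadenylation signal drives it for G418 selection of stable mammalian lines. The short large T antigen, ble and bGH poly(A) matches in the feature table are fragments, most likely residual backbone sequence rather than functional elements. The associated publication presents E2-Orange as a noncytotoxic orange label for whole-cell labeling, so the unmodified plasmid is typically used to mark transfected cells with orange fluorescence.
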