Features (pLannotate 1.2.2; 14 found; start..end, strand, type, name):
     61..364     +  enhancer       CMV enhancer: human cytomegalovirus immediate early enhancer
    365..568     +  promoter       CMV promoter: human cytomegalovirus (CMV) immediate early promoter
    591..671     +  misc_feature   MCS: multiple cloning site
    679..1353    +  CDS            E2-Orange: E2-Orange is a basic (constitutively fluorescent) orange fluorescent protein published in 2009, derived from Discosoma sp.. It is reported to be a somewhat slowly-maturing tetramer with low acid sensitivity.
   1371..1454    +  CDS            large T antigen (fragment): large T antigen from SV40 (simian virus 40)
   1477..1598    +  polyA_signal   SV40 poly(A) signal: SV40 polyadenylation signal
   1632..2060    -  rep_origin     f1 ori (sequence partly withheld): f1 bacteriophage origin of replication; arrow indicates direction of (+) strand synthesis
   2087..2191    +  promoter       AmpR promoter: bla
   2193..2550    +  promoter       SV40 promoter: SV40 enhancer and early promoter
   2585..3379    +  CDS            NeoR/KanR: aminoglycoside phosphotransferase from Tn5; aph(3')-II (or nptII); confers resistance to neomycin, kanamycin, and G418 (Geneticin®)
   3400..3552    +  CDS            ble (fragment): BLE_KLEPN - Experimental evidence at protein level: Swiss-Prot protein existence level 1. Binding protein with a strong affinity to the bleomycin family of antibiotics. Binds to CL990; an antimitotic-antibiotic compound. From Klebsiella pneumoniae.
   3611..3658    +  polyA_signal   HSV TK poly(A) signal: herpes simplex virus thymidine kinase polyadenylation signal (Cole and Stacy, 1985)
   3749..3765    -  polyA_signal   bGH poly(A) signal (fragment): bovine growth hormone polyadenylation signal
   3987..4575    +  rep_origin     ori: high-copy-number ColE1/pMB1/pBR322/pUC origin of replication
>Addgene plasmid #21719 | pE2-Orange-N1 | depositor full sequence | sequence record 9971 | Author sequence
TAGTTATTAATAGTAATCAATTACGGGGTCATTAGTTCATAGCCCATATATGGAGTTCCGCGTTACATAA
CTTACGGTAAATGGCCCGCCTGGCTGACCGCCCAACGACCCCCGCCCATTGACGTCAATAATGACGTATG
TTCCCATAGTAACGCCAATAGGGACTTTCCATTGACGTCAATGGGTGGAGTATTTACGGTAAACTGCCCA
CTTGGCAGTACATCAAGTGTATCATATGCCAAGTACGCCCCCTATTGACGTCAATGACGGTAAATGGCCC
GCCTGGCATTATGCCCAGTACATGACCTTATGGGACTTTCCTACTTGGCAGTACATCTACGTATTAGTCA
TCGCTATTACCATGGTGATGCGGTTTTGGCAGTACATCAATGGGCGTGGATAGCGGTTTGACTCACGGGG
ATTTCCAAGTCTCCACCCCATTGACGTCAATGGGAGTTTGTTTTGGCACCAAAATCAACGGGACTTTCCA
AAATGTCGTAACAACTCCGCCCCATTGACGCAAATGGGCGGTAGGCGTGTACGGTGGGAGGTCTATATAA
GCAGAGCTGGTTTAGTGAACCGTCAGATCCGCTAGCGCTACCGGACTCAGATCTCGAGCTCAAGCTTCGA
ATTCTGCAGTCGACGGTACCGCGGGCCCGGGATCCACTAGTCGCCACCATGGATAGCACTGAGAACGTCA
TCAAGCCCTTCATGCGCTTCAAGGTGCACATGGAGGGCTCCGTGAACGGCCACGAGTTCGAGATCGAGGG
CGAGGGCGAGGGCAAGCCCTACGAGGGCACCCAGACCGCCAAGCTGCAGGTGACCAAGGGCGGCCCCCTG
CCCTTCGCCTGGGACATCCTGTCCCCCCAGTTCACCTACGGCTCCAAGGCCTACGTGAAGCACCCCGCCG
ACATCCCCGACTACAAGAAGCTGTCCTTCCCCGAGGGCTTCAAGTGGGAGCGCGTGATGAACTTCGAGGA
CGGCGGCGTGGTGACCGTGACCCAGGACTCCTCCCTGCAGGACGGCACCTTCATCTACCACGTGAAGTTC
ATCGGCGTGAACTTCCCCTCCGACGGCCCCGTAATGCAGAAGAAGACTCTGGGCTGGGAGCCCTCCACCG
AGCGCCTGTACCCCCGCGACGGCGTGCTGAAGGGCGAGATCCACAAGGCGCTGAAGCTGAAGGGCGGCGG
CCACTACCTGGTGGAGTTCAAGACAATCTACATGGCCAAGAAGCCCGTGAAGCTGCCCGGCTACTACTAC
GTGGACTCCAAGCTGGACATCACCTCCCACAACGAGGACTACACCGTGGTGGAGCAGTACGAGCGCGCCG
AGGCCCGCCACCACCTGTTCCAGTAGCGGCCGCGACTCTAGATCATAATCAGCCATACCACATTTGTAGA
GGTTTTACTTGCTTTAAAAAACCTCCCACACCTCCCCCTGAACCTGAAACATAAAATGAATGCAATTGTT
GTTGTTAACTTGTTTATTGCAGCTTATAATGGTTACAAATAAAGCAATAGCATCACAAATTTCACAAATA
AAGCATTTTTTTCACTGCATTCTAGTTGTGGTTTGTCCAAACTCATCAATGTATCTTAAGGCGTAAATTG
TAAGCGTTAATATTTTGTTAAAATTCGCGTTAAATTTTTGTTAAATCAGCTCATTTTTTAACCAATAGGC
CGAAATCGGCAAAATCCCTTATAAATCAAAAGAATAGACCGAGATAGGGT
[37 nt withheld, positions 1731-1767]
AAAGAACGTGGACTCCAACGTCAAAGG
[49 nt withheld, positions 1795-1843]
T
[91 nt withheld, positions 1845-1935]
G
[124 nt withheld, positions 1937-2060]
CAGGTGGCACTTTTCGGGGAAATGTGCGCGGAACCCCTATTTGTTTATTTTTCTAAATACATTCAAATAT
GTATCCGCTCATGAGACAATAACCCTGATAAATGCTTCAATAATATTGAAAAAGGAAGAGTCCTGAGGCG
GAAAGAACCAGCTGTGGAATGTGTGTCAGTTAGGGTGTGGAAAGTCCCCAGGCTCCCCAGCAGGCAGAAG
TATGCAAAGCATGCATCTCAATTAGTCAGCAACCAGGTGTGGAAAGTCCCCAGGCTCCCCAGCAGGCAGA
AGTATGCAAAGCATGCATCTCAATTAGTCAGCAACCATAGTCCCGCCCCTAACTCCGCCCATCCCGCCCC
TAACTCCGCCCAGTTCCGCCCATTCTCCGCCCCATGGCTGACTAATTTTTTTTATTTATGCAGAGGCCGA
GGCCGCCTCGGCCTCTGAGCTATTCCAGAAGTAGTGAGGAGGCTTTTTTGGAGGCCTAGGCTTTTGCAAA
GATCGATCAAGAGACAGGATGAGGATCGTTTCGCATGATTGAACAAGATGGATTGCACGCAGGTTCTCCG
GCCGCTTGGGTGGAGAGGCTATTCGGCTATGACTGGGCACAACAGACAATCGGCTGCTCTGATGCCGCCG
TGTTCCGGCTGTCAGCGCAGGGGCGCCCGGTTCTTTTTGTCAAGACCGACCTGTCCGGTGCCCTGAATGA
ACTGCAAGACGAGGCAGCGCGGCTATCGTGGCTGGCCACGACGGGCGTTCCTTGCGCAGCTGTGCTCGAC
GTTGTCACTGAAGCGGGAAGGGACTGGCTGCTATTGGGCGAAGTGCCGGGGCAGGATCTCCTGTCATCTC
ACCTTGCTCCTGCCGAGAAAGTATCCATCATGGCTGATGCAATGCGGCGGCTGCATACGCTTGATCCGGC
TACCTGCCCATTCGACCACCAAGCGAAACATCGCATCGAGCGAGCACGTACTCGGATGGAAGCCGGTCTT
GTCGATCAGGATGATCTGGACGAAGAGCATCAGGGGCTCGCGCCAGCCGAACTGTTCGCCAGGCTCAAGG
CGAGCATGCCCGACGGCGAGGATCTCGTCGTGACCCATGGCGATGCCTGCTTGCCGAATATCATGGTGGA
AAATGGCCGCTTTTCTGGATTCATCGACTGTGGCCGGCTGGGTGTGGCGGACCGCTATCAGGACATAGCG
TTGGCTACCCGTGATATTGCTGAAGAGCTTGGCGGCGAATGGGCTGACCGCTTCCTCGTGCTTTACGGTA
TCGCCGCTCCCGATTCGCAGCGCATCGCCTTCTATCGCCTTCTTGACGAGTTCTTCTGAGCGGGACTCTG
GGGTTCGAAATGACCGACCAAGCGACGCCCAACCTGCCATCACGAGATTTCGATTCCACCGCCGCCTTCT
ATGAAAGGTTGGGCTTCGGAATCGTTTTCCGGGACGCCGGCTGGATGATCCTCCAGCGCGGGGATCTCAT
GCTGGAGTTCTTCGCCCACCCTAGGGGGAGGCTAACTGAAACACGGAAGGAGACAATACCGGAAGGAACC
CGCGCTATGACGGCAATAAAAAGACAGAATAAAACGCACGGTGTTGGGTCGTTTGTTCATAAACGCGGGG
TTCGGTCCCAGGGCTGGCACTCTGTCGATACCCCACCGAGACCCCATTGGGGCCAATACGCCCGCGTTTC
TTCCTTTTCCCCACCCCACCCCCCAAGTTCGGGTGAAGGCCCAGGGCTCGCAGCCAACGTCGGGGCGGCA
GGCCCTGCCATAGCCTCAGGTTACTCATATATACTTTAGATTGATTTAAAACTTCATTTTTAATTTAAAA
GGATCTAGGTGAAGATCCTTTTTGATAATCTCATGACCAAAATCCCTTAACGTGAGTTTTCGTTCCACTG
AGCGTCAGACCCCGTAGAAAAGATCAAAGGATCTTCTTGAGATCCTTTTTTTCTGCGCGTAATCTGCTGC
TTGCAAACAAAAAAACCACCGCTACCAGCGGTGGTTTGTTTGCCGGATCAAGAGCTACCAACTCTTTTTC
CGAAGGTAACTGGCTTCAGCAGAGCGCAGATACCAAATACTGTCCTTCTAGTGTAGCCGTAGTTAGGCCA
CCACTTCAAGAACTCTGTAGCACCGCCTACATACCTCGCTCTGCTAATCCTGTTACCAGTGGCTGCTGCC
AGTGGCGATAAGTCGTGTCTTACCGGGTTGGACTCAAGACGATAGTTACCGGATAAGGCGCAGCGGTCGG
GCTGAACGGGGGGTTCGTGCACACAGCCCAGCTTGGAGCGAACGACCTACACCGAACTGAGATACCTACA
GCGTGAGCTATGAGAAAGCGCCACGCTTCCCGAAGGGAGAAAGGCGGACAGGTATCCGGTAAGCGGCAGG
GTCGGAACAGGAGAGCGCACGAGGGAGCTTCCAGGGGGAAACGCCTGGTATCTTTATAGTCCTGTCGGGT
TTCGCCACCTCTGACTTGAGCGTCGATTTTTGTGATGCTCGTCAGGGGGGCGGAGCCTATGGAAAAACGC
CAGCAACGCGGCCTTTTTACGGTTCCTGGCCTTTTGCTGGCCTTTTGCTCACATGTTCTTTCCTGCGTTA
TCCCCTGATTCTGTGGATAACCGTATTACCGCCATGCAT
