>Addgene plasmid #21719 | pE2-Orange-N1 | addgene partial sequence | sequence record 27489 | 21719 with CMV-F
GAGCTGGTTTAGTGNACCGTCAGATCCGCTAGCGCTACCGGACTCAGATCTCGAGCTCAAGCTTCGAATT
CTGCAGTCGACGGTACCGCGGGCCCGGGATCCACTAGTCGCCACCATGGATAGCACTGAGAACGTCATCA
AGCCCTTCATGCGCTTCAAGGTGCACATGGAGGGCTCCGTGAACGGCCACGAGTTCGAGATCGAGGGCGA
GGGCGAGGGCAAGCCCTACGAGGGCACCCAGACCGCCAAGCTGCAGGTGACCAAGGGCGGCCCCCTGCCC
TTCGCCTGGGACATCCTGTCCCCCCAGTTCACCTACGGCTCCAAGGCCTACGTGAAGCACCCCGCCGACA
TCCCCGACTACAAGAAGCTGTCCTTCCCCGAGGGCTTCAAGTGGGAGCGCGTGATGAACTTCGAGGACGG
CGGCGTGGTGACCGTGACCCAGGACTCCTCCCTGCAGGACGGCACCTTCATCTACCACGTGAAGTTCATC
GGCGTGAACTTCCCCTCCGACGGCCCCGTAATGCAGAAGAAGACTCTGGGCTGGGAGCCCTCCACCGAGC
GCCTGTACCCCCGCGACGGCGTGCTGAAGGGCGAGATCCACAAGGCGCTGAAGCTGAAGGGCGGN
